>Addgene plasmid #128886 | pMV5 | addgene full sequence | sequence record 252816 | Addgene NGS Result
TGTGAAATACCGCACAGATGCGTAAGGAGAAAATACCGCATCAGGCGCCATTCGCCATTCAGGCTGCGCA
ACTGTTGGGAAGGGCGATCGGTGCGGGCCTCTTCGCTATTACGCCAGCTGGCGAAAGGGGGATGTGCTGC
AAGGCGATTAAGTTGGGTAACGCCAGGGTTTTCCCAGTCACGACGTTGTAAAACGACGGCCAGTGAATTC
GAGCTCGGTACCTCGCGAATGCATCTAGATATCGGGATCCCGGTCTCGCGCAGCATCCAACTTGAACATT
TCGAGAAAGCTTACCATATCAACCCCATCATGCTCTTTCGAAAATTCAAATAGCACATCCATTCCTTCGC
CCGCTTCCTCATCTCAAAGCCACACTCCAATGAGAAACATGAGCTCACTCTCTGATAACAGCGTTTTCAG
CCGGAATATGGAACAATCATCACCAATCACTCCAAGTATGTACCAATTTGGTCAGCAGCAGTCAAACAGT
ATATGTGGTAGCACCGTTAGTGTGAATAGTCTGGTGAATACAAATAACAAACAAAGGATCTACGAACAAA
TCACGGGTCCTAACAGCAATAACGCAACCAATGATTATATTGATTTGCTAAACCTAAATGAGTCTAACAA
GGAAAACCAAAATCCCGCAACGGCGCATTACCTCAATGGGGGCCCACCCAAGACAAGCTTCATTAACCAT
GGAATGTTCCCCTCGCCAACTGGGACCATAAATAGCGGTAAATCTAGCAGTGCCTCATCTTTAATTTCTT
TTGGTATGGGCAATACCCAAGTAATATAGCAGGAGAGACCGGGCCCGTCGACTGCAGAGGCCTGCATGCA
AGCTTGGCGTAATCATGGTCATAGCTGTTTCCTGTGTGAAATTGTTATCCGCTCACAATTCCACACAACA
TACGAGCCGGAAGCATAAAGTGTAAAGCCTGGGGTGCCTAATGAGTGAGCTAACTCACATTAATTGCGTT
GCGCTCACTGCCCGCTTTCCAGTCGGGAAACCTGTCGTGCCAGCTGCATTAATGAATCGGCCAACGCGCG
GGGAGAGGCGGTTTGCGTATTGGGCGCTCTTCCGCTTCCTCGCTCACTGACTCGCTGCGCTCGGTCGTTC
GGCTGCGGCGAGCGGTATCAGCTCACTCAAAGGCGGTAATACGGTTATCCACAGAATCAGGGGATAACGC
AGGAAAGAACATGTGAGCAAAAGGCCAGCAAAAGGCCAGGAACCGTAAAAAGGCCGCGTTGCTGGCGTTT
TTCCATAGGCTCCGCCCCCCTGACGAGCATCACAAAAATCGACGCTCAAGTCAGAGGTGGCGAAACCCGA
CAGGACTATAAAGATACCAGGCGTTTCCCCCTGGAAGCTCCCTCGTGCGCTCTCCTGTTCCGACCCTGCC
GCTTACCGGATACCTGTCCGCCTTTCTCCCTTCGGGAAGCGTGGCGCTTTCTCATAGCTCACGCTGTAGG
TATCTCAGTTCGGTGTAGGTCGTTCGCTCCAAGCTGGGCTGTGTGCACGAACCCCCCGTTCAGCCCGACC
GCTGCGCCTTATCCGGTAACTATCGTCTTGAGTCCAACCCGGTAAGACACGACTTATCGCCACTGGCAGC
AGCCACTGGTAACAGGATTAGCAGAGCGAGGTATGTAGGCGGTGCTACAGAGTTCTTGAAGTGGTGGCCT
AACTACGGCTACACTAGAAGAACAGTATTTGGTATCTGCGCTCTGCTGAAGCCAGTTACCTTCGGAAAAA
GAGTTGGTAGCTCTTGATCCGGCAAACAAACCACCGCTGGTAGCGGTGGTTTTTTTGTTTGCAAGCAGCA
GATTACGCGCAGAAAAAAAGGATCTCAAGAAGATCCTTTGATCTTTTCTACGGGGTCTGACGCTCAGTGG
AACGAAAACTCACGTTAAGGGATTTTGGTCATGAGATTATCAAAAAGGATCTTCACCTAGATCCTTTTAA
ATTAAAAATGAAGTTTTAAATCAATCTAAAGTATATATGAGTAAACTTGGTCTGACAGTTACCAATGCTT
AATCAGTGAGGCACCTATCTCAGCGATCTGTCTATTTCGTTCATCCATAGTTGCCTGACTCCCCGTCGTG
TAGATAACTACGATACGGGAGGGCTTACCATCTGGCCCCAGTGCTGCAATGATACCGCGAGATCCACGCT
CACCGGCTCCAGATTTATCAGCAATAAACCAGCCAGCCGGAAGGGCCGAGCGCAGAAGTGGTCCTGCAAC
TTTATCCGCCTCCATCCAGTCTATTAATTGTTGCCGGGAAGCTAGAGTAAGTAGTTCGCCAGTTAATAGT
TTGCGCAACGTTGTTGCCATTGCTACAGGCATCGTGGTGTCACGCTCGTCGTTTGGTATGGCTTCATTCA
GCTCCGGTTCCCAACGATCAAGGCGAGTTACATGATCCCCCATGTTGTGCAAAAAAGCGGTTAGCTCCTT
CGGTCCTCCGATCGTTGTCAGAAGTAAGTTGGCCGCAGTGTTATCACTCATGGTTATGGCAGCACTGCAT
AATTCTCTTACTGTCATGCCATCCGTAAGATGCTTTTCTGTGACTGGTGAGTACTCAACCAAGTCATTCT
GAGAATAGTGTATGCGGCGACCGAGTTGCTCTTGCCCGGCGTCAATACGGGATAATACCGCGCCACATAG
CAGAACTTTAAAAGTGCTCATCATTGGAAAACGTTCTTCGGGGCGAAAACTCTCAAGGATCTTACCGCTG
TTGAGATCCAGTTCGATGTAACCCACTCGTGCACCCAACTGATCTTCAGCATCTTTTACTTTCACCAGCG
TTTCTGGGTGAGCAAAAACAGGAAGGCAAAATGCCGCAAAAAAGGGAATAAGGGCGACACGGAAATGTTG
AATACTCATACTCTTCCTTTTTCAATATTATTGAAGCATTTATCAGGGTTATTGTCTCATGAGCGGATAC
ATATTTGAATGTATTTAGAAAAATAAACAAATAGGGGTTCCGCGCACATTTCCCCGAAAAGTGCCACCTG
ACGTCTAAGAAACCATTATTATCATGACATTAACCTATAAAAATAGGCGTATCACGAGGCCCTTTCGTCT
CGCGCGTTTCGGTGATGACGGTGAAAACCTCTGACACATGCAGCTCCCGGAGACGGTCACAGCTTGTCTG
TAAGCGGATGCCGGGAGCAGACAAGCCCGTCAGGGCGCGTCAGCGGGTGTTGGCGGGTGTCGGGGCTGGC
TTAACTATGCGGCATCAGAGCAGATTGTACTGAGAGTGCACCATATGCGG
Features (pLannotate 1.2.2; 11 found; start..end, strand, type, name):
     51..208     -  CDS            lacZα (fragment): LacZα fragment of β-galactosidase; lacZ fragment
    263..796     +  CDS            CLN2 (fragment): CG12_YEAST - Experimental evidence at protein level: Swiss-Prot protein existence level 1. Essential for the control of the cell cycle at the G1/S (start) transition. Interacts with the CDC28 protein kinase to form MPF. From Saccharomyces cerevisiae (strain ATCC 204508 / S288c) (Baker's yeast).
    882..898     -  protein_bind   lac operator: The lac repressor binds to the lac operator to inhibit transcription in E. coli. This inhibition can be relieved by adding lactose or isopropyl-β-D-thiogalactopyranoside (IPTG). lac repressor encoded by lacI
    906..936     -  promoter       lac promoter: promoter for the E. coli lac operon
    951..972     -  protein_bind   CAP binding site: CAP binding activates transcription in the presence of cAMP. E. coli catabolite activator protein
    985..1077    -  CDS            lacI (fragment): lac repressor; lacI; The lac repressor binds to the lac operator to inhibit transcription in E. coli. This inhibition can be relieved by adding lactose or isopropyl-β-D-thiogalactopyranoside (IPTG).
   1260..1848    -  rep_origin     ori: high-copy-number ColE1/pMB1/pBR322/pUC origin of replication
   2019..2879    -  CDS            AmpR: β-lactamase; bla; confers resistance to ampicillin, carbenicillin, and related antibiotics
   2880..2984    -  promoter       AmpR promoter: bla
   3079..3114    +  CDS            rop (fragment): Rop protein, which maintains plasmids at low copy number; rop
   3216..45      +  misc_feature   bom (fragment) (across the origin): basis of mobility region from pBR322
