[The description below was written by a language model from this plasmid's Addgene catalogue record and pLannotate feature annotations shown in this document.]
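Description:
pMV5 is a small part-donor plasmid from the COSPLAY toolbox, a modular system for combinatorial assembly of yeast expression plasmids. It is built on pUC57BsaI, a pUC57-derived cloning backbone, and is propagated in E. coli through a high-copy ColE1/pUC-type origin with ampicillin selection from the β-lactamase gene and its native promoter. The feature table also picks up typical pUC remnants: a lacZα fragment, the lac promoter, operator and CAP binding site, and short fragments of lacI, rop and the pBR322 bom region. These are backbone leftovers and not functional parts of the module. No yeast origin, centromere or auxotrophic marker is annotated, which fits a plasmid that serves only as a bacterial carrier for a part and is not itself maintained in yeast.

The payload is a roughly 545 bp fragment of the Saccharomyces cerevisiae G1 cyclin gene CLN2 containing its PEST region, catalogued as a degron. It sits within the interrupted lacZα region and was introduced by MEGAWHOP whole-plasmid cloning, flanked by defined four-nucleotide junctions that mark it as the "position 4" module in the assembly scheme. The backbone name suggests that BsaI-based Golden Gate-style release is used, although the record does not spell out the assembly chemistry. No promoter or terminator accompanies the fragment; those would come from modules at other positions. PEST sequences target proteins for rapid turnover, so when joined in frame to an upstream coding module such as a fluorescent reporter, this part is expected to shorten the fusion protein's half-life. That makes it useful for building destabilised reporters that track dynamic changes in gene expression in yeast.
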