Addgene plasmid #128886: pMV5
Purpose: Position 4 module- CLN2-PEST (Degron)
Depositing lab: Gilles Charvin. Depositing organization: Institut de Genetique et de Biologie Moleculaire et Cellulaire (IGBMC). Publication: COSPLAY: An expandable toolbox for combinatorial and swift generation of expression plasmids in yeast. Goulev Y, Matifas A, Heyer V, Reina-San-Martin B, Charvin G. PLoS One. 2019 Aug 28;14(8):e0220694. doi: 10.1371/journal.pone.0220694. eCollection 2019. PubMed 31461461.
Backbone
  Vector backbone: pUC57BsaI
  Backbone size w/o insert (bp): 2724
  Total vector size (bp): 3269
  Modifications to backbone: Insertion of CGCA-CLN2 PEST-CAGG by MEGAWHOP
  Vector type: Yeast Expression, Synthetic Biology
Growth in bacteria
  Bacterial resistance: Ampicillin, 100 μg/mL
  Growth temperature: 37°C
  Growth strain: DH5alpha
  Copy number: Unknown
Gene/Insert
  Gene/Insert name: CLN2-PEST (alt name: Degron)
  Species: S. cerevisiae (budding yeast)
  Insert size (bp): 545
Terms and licenses: Academic/Nonprofit Terms; Industry Terms: Not Available to Industry
Depositor comments: Please visit https://www.biorxiv.org/content/10.1101/630277v1 for BioRxiv preprint.
How to cite: pMV5 was a gift from Gilles Charvin (Addgene plasmid # 128886 ; http://n2t.net/addgene:128886 ; RRID:Addgene_128886)
